Addgene plasmid #91322: pHH0103_SH3RF2-1/3-SV1/2
Purpose: Protein expression and purification of human SH3 domain construct SH3RF2-1/3-SV1/2
Depositing lab: Sachdev Sidhu. Depositing organization: University of Toronto. Publication: Comprehensive Analysis of the Human SH3 Domain Family Reveals a Wide Variety of Non-canonical Specificities. Teyra J, Huang H, Jain S, Guan X, Dong A, Liu Y, Tempel W, Min J, Tong Y, Kim PM, Bader GD, Sidhu SS. Structure. 2017 Oct 3;25(10):1598-1610.e3. doi: 10.1016/j.str.2017.07.017. Epub 2017 Sep 7. PubMed 28890361.
Backbone
  Vector backbone: pHH0103
  Vector type: Bacterial Expression
Growth in bacteria
  Bacterial resistance: Ampicillin, 100 μg/mL
  Growth temperature: 37°C
  Growth strain: DH5alpha
  Copy number: Low Copy
Gene/Insert
  Gene/Insert name: SH3RF2-1/3-SV1/2
  Species: H. sapiens (human)
  Insert size (bp): 258
  Entrez Gene: SH3RF2 (a.k.a. HEPP1, RNF158, FLJ23654, MGC90410, MGC149788, MGC149789)
  Cloning method: Restriction Enzyme; 5′ cloning site Sfi1 (unknown if destroyed); 3′ cloning site Not1 (unknown if destroyed)
Terms and licenses: Academic/Nonprofit Terms; Industry Terms: Not Available to Industry
How to cite: pHH0103_SH3RF2-1/3-SV1/2 was a gift from Sachdev Sidhu (Addgene plasmid # 91322 ; http://n2t.net/addgene:91322 ; RRID:Addgene_91322)
