[The description below was written by a language model from this plasmid's Addgene catalogue record and pLannotate feature annotations shown in this document.]
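Description:
pHH0103_SH3RF2-1/3-SV1/2 is a bacterial expression plasmid built on the pHH0103 backbone for producing and purifying a single SH3 domain from human SH3RF2 (also known as POSH3, HEPP1 or RNF158). The name suggests the first of three SH3 domains in the protein and a splice-variant designation, although the record does not explain the nomenclature. The insert is listed as 258 bp, cloned between SfiI and NotI sites, and the feature annotation identifies a 240 bp SH3RF2 fragment within it.

Expression is driven by the strong hybrid tac promoter followed by a lac operator. The plasmid carries its own lacI gene under the up-mutated lacIq promoter, so transcription is tightly repressed until induced with IPTG. The open reading frame begins with a 6xHis tag, continues through Schistosoma japonicum glutathione S-transferase, and then runs into the SH3 domain. This gives a doubly tagged fusion suited to nickel or glutathione affinity purification, with GST typically also aiding solubility. A bacteriophage fd terminator lies just downstream of the insert.

Beyond the terminator are fragments of M13 gene III and of the tetracycline resistance gene. Together with the f1 origin, these suggest that the backbone derives from a phagemid display vector; they appear to be remnants rather than functional parts of the expression cassette. Propagation in E. coli relies on a ColE1/pBR322-type origin with a bom site and an interrupted rop gene, and the catalogue lists the plasmid as low copy. Selection is by ampicillin through β-lactamase. The construct belongs to a collection used to survey the binding specificities of the human SH3 domain family.
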