Features (pLannotate 1.2.2; 21 found; start..end, strand, type, name):
     68..145     +  promoter       lacIq promoter: lacI (mutant); In the lacIq allele, a single base change in the promoter boosts expression of the lacI gene about 10-fold.
    146..1228    +  CDS            lacI: lac repressor; lacI; The lac repressor binds to the lac operator to inhibit transcription in E. coli. This inhibition can be relieved by adding lactose or isopropyl-β-D-thiogalactopyranoside (IPTG).
   1241..1262    +  protein_bind   CAP binding site: CAP binding activates transcription in the presence of cAMP. E. coli catabolite activator protein
   1281..1298    +  promoter       tet promoter (fragment): E. coli promoter for tetracycline efflux protein gene
   1471..1499    +  promoter       tac promoter: strong E. coli promoter; hybrid between the trp and lac UV5 promoters
   1507..1523    +  protein_bind   lac operator: The lac repressor binds to the lac operator to inhibit transcription in E. coli. This inhibition can be relieved by adding lactose or isopropyl-β-D-thiogalactopyranoside (IPTG). lac repressor encoded by lacI
   1608..1625    +  CDS            6xHis: 6xHis affinity tag
   1641..2294    +  CDS            GST26_SCHJA: Experimental evidence at protein level: Swiss-Prot protein existence level 1. GST isoenzymes appear to play a central role in the parasite detoxification system. Other functions are also suspected including a role in increasing the solubility of haematin in the parasite gut. From Schistosoma japonicum (Blood fluke).
   2373..2612    +  CDS            SH3RF2 (fragment): SH3R2_HUMAN - Also known as POSH3 From Homo sapiens (Human).
   2628..2675    +  terminator     fd terminator (sequence withheld): central terminator from bacteriophage fd (Otsuka and Kunisawa, 1982)
   2680..2892    +  CDS            M13 gene III (fragment) (sequence partly withheld): pIII; III; minor coat protein
   2907..3377    +  CDS            M13 gene III (fragment) (sequence partly withheld): pIII; III; minor coat protein
   3399..3469    +  CDS            TcR (fragment): tetracycline efflux protein; tet; confers resistance to tetracycline
   3711..4091    -  CDS            YPB1_ECOLX: Protein predicted: Swiss-Prot protein existence level 4. From Escherichia coli.
   4108..4259    +  CDS            rop (fragment): Rop protein, which maintains plasmids at low copy number; rop
   4295..4723    -  rep_origin     f1 ori (sequence partly withheld): f1 bacteriophage origin of replication; arrow indicates direction of (+) strand synthesis
   4732..4771    +  CDS            rop (fragment): Rop protein, which maintains plasmids at low copy number; rop
   4873..5013    +  misc_feature   bom: basis of mobility region from pBR322
   5199..5786    -  rep_origin     ori: high-copy-number ColE1/pMB1/pBR322/pUC origin of replication
   5957..6817    -  CDS            AmpR: β-lactamase; bla; confers resistance to ampicillin, carbenicillin, and related antibiotics
   6818..6922    -  promoter       AmpR promoter: bla
>Addgene plasmid #91322 | pHH0103_SH3RF2-1/3-SV1/2 | addgene full sequence | sequence record 191792 | Addgene NGS Result
TTATTATCATGACATTAACCTATAAAAATAGGCGTATCACGAGGCCCTTTCGTCTTCAAGAATTCCCGAC
ACCATCGAATGGTGCAAAACCTTTCGCGGTATGGCATGATAGCGCCCGGAAGAGAGTCAATTCAGGGTGG
TGAATGTGAAACCAGTAACGTTATACGATGTCGCAGAGTATGCCGGTGTCTCTTATCAGACCGTTTCCCG
CGTGGTGAACCAGGCCAGCCACGTTTCTGCGAAAACGCGGGAAAAAGTGGAAGCGGCGATGGCGGAGCTG
AATTACATTCCCAACCGCGTGGCACAACAACTGGCGGGCAAACAGTCGTTGCTGATTGGCGTTGCCACCT
CCAGTCTGGCCCTGCACGCGCCGTCGCAAATTGTCGCGGCGATTAAATCTCGCGCCGATCAACTGGGTGC
CAGCGTGGTGGTGTCGATGGTAGAACGAAGCGGCGTCGAAGCCTGTAAAGCGGCGGTGCACAATCTTCTC
GCGCAACGCGTCAGTGGGCTGATCATTAACTATCCGCTGGATGACCAGGATGCCATTGCTGTGGAAGCTG
CCTGCACTAATGTTCCGGCGTTATTTCTTGATGTCTCTGACCAGACACCCATCAACAGTATTATTTTCTC
CCATGAAGACGGTACGCGACTGGGCGTGGAGCATCTGGTCGCATTGGGTCACCAGCAAATCGCGCTGTTA
GCGGGCCCATTAAGTTCTGTCTCGGCGCGTCTGCGTCTGGCTGGCTGGCATAAATATCTCACTCGCAATC
AAATTCAGCCGATAGCGGAACGGGAAGGCGACTGGAGTGCCATGTCCGGTTTTCAACAAACCATGCAAAT
GCTGAATGAGGGCATCGTTCCCACTGCGATGCTGGTTGCCAACGATCAGATGGCGCTGGGCGCAATGCGC
GCCATTACCGAGTCCGGGCTGCGCGTTGGTGCGGATATCTCGGTAGTGGGATACGACGATACCGAAGACA
GCTCATGTTATATCCCGCCGTTAACCACCATCAAACAGGATTTTCGCCTGCTGGGGCAAACCAGCGTGGA
CCGCTTGCTGCAACTCTCTCAGGGCCAGGCGGTGAAGGGCAATCAGCTGTTGCCCGTCTCACTGGTGAAA
AGAAAAACCACCCTGGCGCCCAATACGCAAACCGCCTCTCCCCGCGCGTTGGCCGATTCATTAATGCAGC
TGGCACGACAGGTTTCCCGACTGGAAAGCGGGCAGTGAGCGCAACGCAATTAATGTAAGTTAGCTCACTC
ATTAGGCACAATTCTCATGTTTGACAGCTTATCATCGACTGCACGGTGCACCAATGCTTCTGGCGTCAGG
CAGCCATCGGAAGCTGTGGTATGGCTGTGCAGGTCGTAAATCACTGCATAATTCGTGTCGCTCAAGGCGC
ACTCCCGTTCTGGATAATGTTTTTTGCGCCGACATCATAACGGTTCTGGCAAATATTCTGAAATGAGCTG
TTGACAATTAATCATCGGCTCGTATAATGTGTGGAATTGTGAGCGGATAACAATTTCACACAGGAAACAG
CCAGTCCGTTTAGGTGTTTTCACGAGCACTTCACCAACAAGGACCATAGATTATGAAAATCGAAGAACAC
CATCACCATCACCATTCCAGCGGTAAGCTTATGTCCCCTATACTAGGTTATTGGAAAATTAAGGGCCTTG
TGCAACCCACTCGACTTCTTTTGGAATATCTTGAAGAAAAATATGAAGAGCATTTGTATGAGCGCGATGA
AGGTGATAAATGGCGAAACAAAAAGTTTGAATTGGGTTTGGAGTTTCCCAATCTTCCTTATTATATTGAT
GGTGATGTTAAATTAACACAGTCTATGGCCATCATACGTTATATAGCTGACAAGCACAACATGTTGGGTG
GTTGTCCAAAAGAGCGTGCAGAGATTTCAATGCTTGAAGGAGCGGTTTTGGATATTAGATACGGTGTTTC
GAGAATTGCATATAGTAAAGACTTTGAAACTCTCAAAGTTGATTTTCTTAGCAAGCTACCTGAAATGCTG
AAAATGTTCGAAGATCGTTTATGTCATAAAACATATTTAAATGGTGATCATGTAACCCATCCTGACTTCA
TGTTGTATGACGCTCTTGATGTTGTTTTATACATGGACCCAATGTGCCTGGATGCGTTCCCAAAATTAGT
TTGTTTTAAAAAACGTATTGAAGCTATCCCACAAATTGATAAGTACTTGAAATCCAGCAAGTATATAGCA
TGGCCTTTGCAGGGCTGGCAAGCCACGTTTGGTGGTGGCGACCATCCTCCAAAATCGGATCTGGAAGTTC
TGTTCCAGGGGCCCCTGTCCAGCGGTCTGGTTCCGCGTGGTTCCGGTACCGCGGCCCAGCCGGCCAGCCC
GTTCCGTCTGGTTCCGAATGTCCGTATTCATATGGATGGTGTCCCGCGTGCCAAAGCCCTGTGTAACTAC
CGTGGTCAAAACCCGGGCGATCTGCGTTTTAACAAAGGTGACATTATCCTGCTGCGTCGCCAGCTGGATG
AAAATTGGTATCAAGGCGAAATTAACGGCATCAGTGGTAATTTCCCGGCGAGCTCTGTGGAAGTTATTAA
ACAGCTGCCGCAACCGCCGCCGGCGGCCGCATA
[142 nt withheld, positions 2624-2765]
C
[98 nt withheld, positions 2767-2864]
AGTTTGTACTGGTGACGAAACTCAGTGTCTAGCTAGAGTGGC
[149 nt withheld, positions 2907-3055]
T
[41 nt withheld, positions 3057-3097]
T
[62 nt withheld, positions 3099-3160]
A
[35 nt withheld, positions 3162-3196]
CCTCCCTCAATCGGTTGAATGTCGCCCTTTTGTCTTTGGCGCTGGTAAACCATATGAA
[86 nt withheld, positions 3255-3340]
T
[54 nt withheld, positions 3342-3395]
CTAGCGCCGCCCTATACCTTGTCTGCCTCCCCGCGTTGCGTCGCGGTGCATGGAGCCGGGCCACCTCGAC
CTGAATGGAAGCCGGCGGCACCTCGCTAACGGATTCACCACTCCAAGAATTGGAGCCAATCAATTCTTGC
GGAGAACTGTGAATGCGCAAACCAACCCTTGGCAGAACATATCCATCGCGTCCGCCATCTCCAGCAGCCG
CACGCGGCGCATCTCGGGCAGCGTTGGGTCCTGGCCACGGGTGCGCATGATCGTGCTCCTGTCGTTGAGG
ACCCGGCTAGGCTGGCGGGGTTGCCTTACTGGTTAGCAGAATGAATCACCGATACGCGAGCGAACGTGAA
GCGACTGCTGCTGCAAAACGTCTGCGACCTGAGCAACAACATGAATGGTCTTCGGTTTCCGTGTTTCGTA
AAGTCTGGAAACGCGGAAGTCAGCGCCCTGCACCATTATGTTCCGGATCTGCATCGCAGGATGCTGCTGG
CTACCCTGTGGAACACCTACATCTGTATTAACGAAGCGCTGGCATTGACCCTGAGTGATTTTTCTCTGGT
CCCGCCGCATCCATACCGCCAGTTGTTTACCCTCACAACGTTCCAGTAACCGGGCATGTTCATCATCAGT
AACCCGTATCGTGAGCATCCTCTCTCGTTTCATCGGTATCATTACCCCCATGAACAGAAATCCCCCTTAC
ACGGAGGCATCAGTGACCAAACAGGAAAAAACCGCCCTTAACATGGCCCGCTTTATCAGAAGCCAGACAT
TAACGCTTCTGGAGAAACTCAACGAGCTGGACGCGGATGAACAGGCAGACATCTGTGAATCGCTTCACGA
CCACGCTGATGAGCTTTACCGCAGGATCCGCGAAATTGTAAGCGTTAATATTTTGTTAAAATTCGCGTTA
AATTTTTGTTAAATCAGCTCATTTTTTAACCAATAGGCCGAAATCGGCAAAATCCCTTATAAATCAAAAG
AATAGACCGAGATAGGGT
[37 nt withheld, positions 4394-4430]
AAAGAACGTGGACTCCAACGTCAAAGG
[49 nt withheld, positions 4458-4506]
T
[91 nt withheld, positions 4508-4598]
G
[124 nt withheld, positions 4600-4723]
CGCGGATCCTGCCTCGCGCGTTTCGGTGATGACGGTGAAAACCTCTGACACATGCAGCTCCCGGAGACGG
TCACAGCTTGTCTGTAAGCGGATGCCGGGAGCAGACAAGCCCGTCAGGGCGCGTCAGCGGGTGTTGGCGG
GTGTCGGGGCGCAGCCATGACCCAGTCACGTAGCGATAGCGGAGTGTATACTGGCTTAACTATGCGGCAT
CAGAGCAGATTGTACTGAGAGTGCACCATATGCGGTGTGAAATACCGCACAGATGCGTAAGGAGAAAATA
CCGCATCAGGCGCTCTTCCGCTTCCTCGCTCACTGACTCGCTGCGCTCGGTCGTTCGGCTGCGGCGAGCG
GTATCAGCTCACTCAAAGGCGGTAATACGGTTATCCACAGAATCAGGGGATAACGCAGGAAAGAACATGT
GAGCAAAAGGCCAGCAAAAGGCCAGGAACCGTAAAAAGGCCGCGTTGCTGGCGTTTTTCCATAGGCTCCG
CCCCCCTGACGAGCATCACAAAAATCGACGCTCAAGTCAGAGGTGGCGAAACCCGACAGGACTATAAAGA
TACCAGGGTTTCCCCCTGGAAGCTCCCTCGTGCGCTCTCCTGTTCCGACCCTGCCGCTTACCGGATACCT
GTCCGCCTTTCTCCCTTCGGGAAGCGTGGCGCTTTCTCATAGCTCACGCTGTAGGTATCTCAGTTCGGTG
TAGGTCGTTCGCTCCAAGCTGGGCTGTGTGCACGAACCCCCCGTTCAGCCCGACCGCTGCGCCTTATCCG
GTAACTATCGTCTTGAGTCCAACCCGGTAAGACACGACTTATCGCCACTGGCAGCAGCCACTGGTAACAG
GATTAGCAGAGCGAGGTATGTAGGCGGTGCTACAGAGTTCTTGAAGTGGTGGCCTAACTACGGCTACACT
AGAAGGACAGTATTTGGTATCTGCGCTCTGCTGAAGCCAGTTACCTTCGGAAAAAGAGTTGGTAGCTCTT
GATCCGGCAAACAAACCACCGCTGGTAGCGGTGGTTTTTTTGTTTGCAAGCAGCAGATTACGCGCAGAAA
AAAAGGATCTCAAGAAGATCCTTTGATCTTTTCTACGGGGTCTGACGCTCAGTGGAACGAAAACTCACGT
TAAGGGATTTTGGTCATGAGATTATCAAAAAGGATCTTCACCTAGATCCTTTTAAATTAAAAATGAAGTT
TTAAATCAATCTAAAGTATATATGAGTAAACTTGGTCTGACAGTTACCAATGCTTAATCAGTGAGGCACC
TATCTCAGCGATCTGTCTATTTCGTTCATCCATAGTTGCCTGACTCCCCGTCGTGTAGATAACTACGATA
CGGGAGGGCTTACCATCTGGCCCCAGTGCTGCAATGATACCGCGAGACCCACGCTCACCGGCTCCAGATT
TATCAGCAATAAACCAGCCAGCCGGAAGGGCCGAGCGCAGAAGTGGTCCTGCAACTTTATCCGCCTCCAT
CCAGTCTATTAATTGTTGCCGGGAAGCTAGAGTAAGTAGTTCGCCAGTTAATAGTTTGCGCAACGTTGTT
GCCATTGCTGCAGGCATCGTGGTGTCACGCTCGTCGTTTGGTATGGCTTCATTCAGCTCCGGTTCCCAAC
GATCAAGGCGAGTTACATGATCCCCCATGTTGTGCAAAAAAGCGGTTAGCTCCTTCGGTCCTCCGATCGT
TGTCAGAAGTAAGTTGGCCGCAGTGTTATCACTCATGGTTATGGCAGCACTGCATAATTCTCTTACTGTC
ATGCCATCCGTAAGATGCTTTTCTGTGACTGGTGAGTACTCAACCAAGTCATTCTGAGAATAGTGTATGC
GGCGACCGAGTTGCTCTTGCCCGGCGTCAACACGGGATAATACCGCGCCACATAGCAGAACTTTAAAAGT
GCTCATCATTGGAAAACGTTCTTCGGGGCGAAAACTCTCAAGGATCTTACCGCTGTTGAGATCCAGTTCG
ATGTAACCCACTCGTGCACCCAACTGATCTTCAGCATCTTTTACTTTCACCAGCGTTTCTGGGTGAGCAA
AAACAGGAAGGCAAAATGCCGCAAAAAAGGGAATAAGGGCGACACGGAAATGTTGAATACTCATACTCTT
CCTTTTTCAATATTATTGAAGCATTTATCAGGGTTATTGTCTCATGAGCGGATACATATTTGAATGTATT
TAGAAAAATAAACAAATAGGGGTTCCGCGCACATTTCCCCGAAAAGTGCCACCTGACGTCTAAGAAACCA
