>Addgene plasmid #91322 | pHH0103_SH3RF2-1/3-SV1/2 | depositor partial sequence | sequence record 175810 | insert sequence
GGCCCAGCCGGCCAGCCCGTTCCGTCTGGTTCCGAATGTCCGTATTCATATGGATGGTGTCCCGCGTGCC
AAAGCCCTGTGTAACTACCGTGGTCAAAACCCGGGCGATCTGCGTTTTAACAAAGGTGACATTATCCTGC
TGCGTCGCCAGCTGGATGAAAATTGGTATCAAGGCGAAATTAACGGCATCAGTGGTAATTTCCCGGCGAG
CTCTGTGGAAGTTATTAAACAGCTGCCGCAACCGCCGCCGGCGGCCGC
